>Addgene plasmid #122611 | pBT281 | addgene full sequence | sequence record 238891 | Addgene NGS Result
TAGTTATTAATAGTAATCAATTACGGGGTCATTAGTTCATAGCCCATATATGGAGTTCCGCGTTACATAA
CTTACGGTAAATGGCCCGCCTGGCTGACCGCCCAACGACCCCCGCCCATTGACGTCAATAATGACGTATG
TTCCCATAGTAACGCCAATAGGGACTTTCCATTGACGTCAATGGGTGGAGTATTTACGGTAAACTGCCCA
CTTGGCAGTACATCAAGTGTATCATATGCCAAGTACGCCCCCTATTGACGTCAATGACGGTAAATGGCCC
GCCTGGCATTATGCCCAGTACATGACCTTATGGGACTTTCCTACTTGGCAGTACATCTACGTATTAGTCA
TCGCTATTACCATGGTGATGCGGTTTTGGCAGTACATCAATGGGCGTGGATAGCGGTTTGACTCACGGGG
ATTTCCAAGTCTCCACCCCATTGACGTCAATGGGAGTTTGTTTTGGCACCAAAATCAACGGGACTTTCCA
AAATGTCGTAACAACTCCGCCCCATTGACGCAAATGGGCGGTAGGCGTGTACGGTGGGAGGTCTATATAA
GCAGAGCTGGTTTAGTGAACCGTCAGATCCGCTAGAGATCCGCGGCCGCTAATACGACTCACTATAGGGA
GAGCCGCCACCATGAAACGGACAGCCGACGGAAGCGAGTTCGAGTCACCAAAGAAGAAGCGGAAAGTCAG
TTCAAAGACTGGGCCTGTCGCCGTCGATCCAACCCTGCGCCGCCGGATTGAACCTCACGAGTTTGAAGTG
TTCTTTGACCCCCGGGAGCTGAGAAAGGAGACATGCCTGCTGTACGAGATCAACTGGGGAGGCAGGCACT
CCATCTGGAGGCACACCTCTCAGAACACAAATAAGCACGTGGAGGTGAACTTCATCGAGAAGTTTACCAC
AGAGCGGTACTTCTGCCCCAATACCAGATGTAGCATCACATGGTTTCTGAGCTGGTCCCCTTGCGGAGAG
TGTAGCAGGGCCATCACCGAGTTCCTGTCCAGATATCCAAATGTGACACTGTTTATCTACATCGCCAGGC
TGTATCACCTGGCAAACCCAAGGAATAGGCAGGGCCTGCGCGATCTGATCAGCTCCGGCGTGACCATCCA
GATCATGACAGAGCAGGAGTCCGGCTACTGCTGGCACAACTTCGTGAATTATTCTCCTAGCAACGAGTCC
CACTGGCCTAGGTACCCACACCTGTGGGTGCGCCTGTACGTGCTGGAGCTGTATTGCATCATCCTGGGCC
TGCCCCCTTGTCTGAATATCCTGCGGAGAAAGCAGAGCCAGCTGACCTCCTTTACAATCGCCCTGCAGTC
TTGTCACTATCAGAGGCTGCCACCCCACATCCTGTGGGCCACAGGCCTGAAGTCTGGCGGATCTAGCGGA
GGATCCTCTGGCAGCGAGACACCAGGAACAAGCGAGTCAGCAACACCAGAGAGCAGTGGCGGCAGCAGCG
GCGGCAGCGACAAGAAGTACAGCATCGGCCTGGCCATCGGCACCAACTCTGTGGGCTGGGCCGTGATCAC
CGACGAGTACAAGGTGCCCAGCAAGAAATTCAAGGTGCTGGGCAACACCGACCGGCACAGCATCAAGAAG
AACCTGATCGGAGCCCTGCTGTTCGACAGCGGCGAAACAGCCGAGGCCACCCGGCTGAAGAGAACCGCCA
GAAGAAGATACACCAGACGGAAGAACCGGATCTGCTATCTGCAAGAGATCTTCAGCAACGAGATGGCCAA
GGTGGACGACAGCTTCTTCCACAGACTGGAAGAGTCCTTCCTGGTGGAAGAGGATAAGAAGCACGAGCGG
CACCCCATCTTCGGCAACATCGTGGACGAGGTGGCCTACCACGAGAAGTACCCCACCATCTACCACCTGA
GAAAGAAACTGGTGGACAGCACCGACAAGGCCGACCTGCGGCTGATCTATCTGGCCCTGGCCCACATGAT
CAAGTTCCGGGGCCACTTCCTGATCGAGGGCGACCTGAACCCCGACAACAGCGACGTGGACAAGCTGTTC
ATCCAGCTGGTGCAGACCTACAACCAGCTGTTCGAGGAAAACCCCATCAACGCCAGCGGCGTGGACGCCA
AGGCCATCCTGTCTGCCAGACTGAGCAAGAGCAGACGGCTGGAAAATCTGATCGCCCAGCTGCCCGGCGA
GAAGAAGAATGGCCTGTTCGGAAACCTGATTGCCCTGAGCCTGGGCCTGACCCCCAACTTCAAGAGCAAC
TTCGACCTGGCCGAGGATGCCAAACTGCAGCTGAGCAAGGACACCTACGACGACGACCTGGACAACCTGC
TGGCCCAGATCGGCGACCAGTACGCCGACCTGTTTCTGGCCGCCAAGAACCTGTCCGACGCCATCCTGCT
GAGCGACATCCTGAGAGTGAACACCGAGATCACCAAGGCCCCCCTGAGCGCCTCTATGATCAAGAGATAC
GACGAGCACCACCAGGACCTGACCCTGCTGAAAGCTCTCGTGCGGCAGCAGCTGCCTGAGAAGTACAAAG
AGATTTTCTTCGACCAGAGCAAGAACGGCTACGCCGGCTACATTGACGGCGGAGCCAGCCAGGAAGAGTT
CTACAAGTTCATCAAGCCCATCCTGGAAAAGATGGACGGCACCGAGGAACTGCTCGTGAAGCTGAACAGA
GAGGACCTGCTGCGGAAGCAGCGGACCTTCGACAACGGCAGCATCCCCCACCAGATCCACCTGGGAGAGC
TGCACGCCATTCTGCGGCGGCAGGAAGATTTTTACCCATTCCTGAAGGACAACCGGGAAAAGATCGAGAA
GATCCTGACCTTCCGCATCCCCTACTACGTGGGCCCTCTGGCCAGGGGAAACAGCAGATTCGCCTGGATG
ACCAGAAAGAGCGAGGAAACCATCACCCCCTGGAACTTCGAGGAAGTGGTGGACAAGGGCGCTTCCGCCC
AGAGCTTCATCGAGCGGATGACCAACTTCGATAAGAACCTGCCCAACGAGAAGGTGCTGCCCAAGCACAG
CCTGCTGTACGAGTACTTCACCGTGTATAACGAGCTGACCAAAGTGAAATACGTGACCGAGGGAATGAGA
AAGCCCGCCTTCCTGAGCGGCGAGCAGAAAAAGGCCATCGTGGACCTGCTGTTCAAGACCAACCGGAAAG
TGACCGTGAAGCAGCTGAAAGAGGACTACTTCAAGAAAATCGAGTGCTTCGACTCCGTGGAAATCTCCGG
CGTGGAAGATCGGTTCAACGCCTCCCTGGGCACATACCACGATCTGCTGAAAATTATCAAGGACAAGGAC
TTCCTGGACAATGAGGAAAACGAGGACATTCTGGAAGATATCGTGCTGACCCTGACACTGTTTGAGGACA
GAGAGATGATCGAGGAACGGCTGAAAACCTATGCCCACCTGTTCGACGACAAAGTGATGAAGCAGCTGAA
GCGGCGGAGATACACCGGCTGGGGCAGGCTGAGCCGGAAGCTGATCAACGGCATCCGGGACAAGCAGTCC
GGCAAGACAATCCTGGATTTCCTGAAGTCCGACGGCTTCGCCAACAGAAACTTCATGCAGCTGATCCACG
ACGACAGCCTGACCTTTAAAGAGGACATCCAGAAAGCCCAGGTGTCCGGCCAGGGCGATAGCCTGCACGA
GCACATTGCCAATCTGGCCGGCAGCCCCGCCATTAAGAAGGGCATCCTGCAGACAGTGAAGGTGGTGGAC
GAGCTCGTGAAAGTGATGGGCCGGCACAAGCCCGAGAACATCGTGATCGAAATGGCCAGAGAGAACCAGA
CCACCCAGAAGGGACAGAAGAACAGCCGCGAGAGAATGAAGCGGATCGAAGAGGGCATCAAAGAGCTGGG
CAGCCAGATCCTGAAAGAACACCCCGTGGAAAACACCCAGCTGCAGAACGAGAAGCTGTACCTGTACTAC
CTGCAGAATGGGCGGGATATGTACGTGGACCAGGAACTGGACATCAACCGGCTGTCCGACTACGATGTGG
ACCATATCGTGCCTCAGAGCTTTCTGAAGGACGACTCCATCGACAACAAGGTGCTGACCAGAAGCGACAA
GAACCGGGGCAAGAGCGACAACGTGCCCTCCGAAGAGGTCGTGAAGAAGATGAAGAACTACTGGCGGCAG
CTGCTGAACGCCAAGCTGATTACCCAGAGAAAGTTCGACAATCTGACCAAGGCCGAGAGAGGCGGCCTGA
GCGAACTGGATAAGGCCGGCTTCATCAAGAGACAGCTGGTGGAAACCCGGCAGATCACAAAGCACGTGGC
ACAGATCCTGGACTCCCGGATGAACACTAAGTACGACGAGAATGACAAGCTGATCCGGGAAGTGAAAGTG
ATCACCCTGAAGTCCAAGCTGGTGTCCGATTTCCGGAAGGATTTCCAGTTTTACAAAGTGCGCGAGATCA
ACAACTACCACCACGCCCACGACGCCTACCTGAACGCCGTCGTGGGAACCGCCCTGATCAAAAAGTACCC
TAAGCTGGAAAGCGAGTTCGTGTACGGCGACTACAAGGTGTACGACGTGCGGAAGATGATCGCCAAGAGC
GAGCAGGAAATCGGCAAGGCTACCGCCAAGTACTTCTTCTACAGCAACATCATGAACTTTTTCAAGACCG
AGATTACCCTGGCCAACGGCGAGATCCGGAAGCGGCCTCTGATCGAGACAAACGGCGAAACCGGGGAGAT
CGTGTGGGATAAGGGCCGGGATTTTGCCACCGTGCGGAAAGTGCTGAGCATGCCCCAAGTGAATATCGTG
AAAAAGACCGAGGTGCAGACAGGCGGCTTCAGCAAAGAGTCTATCCTGCCCAAGAGGAACAGCGATAAGC
TGATCGCCAGAAAGAAGGACTGGGACCCTAAGAAGTACGGCGGCTTCGACAGCCCCACCGTGGCCTATTC
TGTGCTGGTGGTGGCCAAAGTGGAAAAGGGCAAGTCCAAGAAACTGAAGAGTGTGAAAGAGCTGCTGGGG
ATCACCATCATGGAAAGAAGCAGCTTCGAGAAGAATCCCATCGACTTTCTGGAAGCCAAGGGCTACAAAG
AAGTGAAAAAGGACCTGATCATCAAGCTGCCTAAGTACTCCCTGTTCGAGCTGGAAAACGGCCGGAAGAG
AATGCTGGCCTCTGCCGGCGAACTGCAGAAGGGAAACGAACTGGCCCTGCCCTCCAAATATGTGAACTTC
CTGTACCTGGCCAGCCACTATGAGAAGCTGAAGGGCTCCCCCGAGGATAATGAGCAGAAACAGCTGTTTG
TGGAACAGCACAAGCACTACCTGGACGAGATCATCGAGCAGATCAGCGAGTTCTCCAAGAGAGTGATCCT
GGCCGACGCTAATCTGGACAAAGTGCTGTCCGCCTACAACAAGCACCGGGATAAGCCCATCAGAGAGCAG
GCCGAGAATATCATCCACCTGTTTACCCTGACCAATCTGGGAGCCCCTGCCGCCTTCAAGTACTTTGACA
CCACCATCGACCGGAAGAGGTACACCAGCACCAAAGAGGTGCTGGACGCCACCCTGATCCACCAGAGCAT
CACCGGCCTGTACGAGACACGGATCGACCTGTCTCAGCTGGGAGGTGACAGCGGCGGGAGCGGCGGGAGC
GGGGGGAGCACTAATCTGAGCGACATCATTGAGAAGGAGACTGGGAAACAGCTGGTCATTCAGGAGTCCA
TCCTGATGCTGCCTGAGGAGGTGGAGGAAGTGATCGGCAACAAGCCAGAGTCTGACATCCTGGTGCACAC
CGCCTACGACGAGTCCACAGATGAGAATGTGATGCTGCTGACCTCTGACGCCCCCGAGTATAAGCCTTGG
GCCCTGGTCATCCAGGATTCTAACGGCGAGAATAAGATCAAGATGCTGAGCGGAGGATCCGGAGGATCTG
GAGGCAGCACCAACCTGTCTGACATCATCGAGAAGGAGACAGGCAAGCAGCTGGTCATCCAGGAGAGCAT
CCTGATGCTGCCCGAAGAAGTCGAAGAAGTGATCGGAAACAAGCCTGAGAGCGATATCCTGGTCCATACC
GCCTACGACGAGAGTACCGACGAAAATGTGATGCTGCTGACATCCGACGCCCCAGAGTATAAGCCCTGGG
CTCTGGTCATCCAGGATTCCAACGGAGAGAACAAAATCAAAATGCTGTCTGGCGGCTCAAAAAGAACCGC
CGACGGCAGCGAATTCGAGCCCAAGAAGAAGAGGAAAGTCTAACCGGTCATCATCACCATCACCATTGAG
TTTAAACCCGCTGATCAGCCTCGACTGTGCCTTCTAGTTGCCAGCCATCTGTTGTTTGCCCCTCCCCCGT
GCCTTCCTTGACCCTGGAAGGTGCCACTCCCACTGTCCTTTCCTAATAAAATGAGGAAATTGCATCGCAT
TGTCTGAGTAGGTGTCATTCTATTCTGGGGGGTGGGGTGGGGCAGGACAGCAAGGGGGAGGATTGGGAAG
ACAATAGCAGGCATGCTGGGGATGCGGTGGGCTCTATGGCTTCTGAGGCGGAAAGAACCAGCTGGGGCTC
GATACCGTCGACCTCTAGCTAGAGCTTGGCGTAATCATGGTCATAGCTGTTTCCTGTGTGAAATTGTTAT
CCGCTCACAATTCCACACAACATACGAGCCGGAAGCATAAAGTGTAAAGCCTAGGGTGCCTAATGAGTGA
GCTAACTCACATTAATTGCGTTGCGCTCACTGCCCGCTTTCCAGTCGGGAAACCTGTCGTGCCAGCTGCA
TTAATGAATCGGCCAACGCGCGGGAAGAGGCGGTTTGCGTATTGGGCGCACTTCCGCTTCCTCGCTCACT
GACTCGCTGCGCTCGGTCGTTCGGCTGCGGCGAGCGGTATCAGCTCACTCAAAGGCGGTAATACGGTTAT
CCACAGAATCAGGGGATAACGCAGGAAAGAACATGTGAGCAAAAGGCCAGCAAAAGGCCAGGAACCGTAA
AAAGGCCGCGTTGCTGGCGTTTTTCCATAGGCTCCGCCCCCCTGACGAGCATCACAAAAATCGACGCTCA
AGTCAGAGGTGGCGAAACCCGACAGGACTATAAAGATACCAGGCGTTTCCCCCTGGAAGCTCCCTCGTGC
GCTCTCCTGTTCCGACCCTGCCGCTTACCGGATACCTGTCCGCCTTTCTCCCTTCGGGAAGCGTGGCGCT
TTCTCATAGCTCACGCTGTAGGTATCTCAGTTCGGTGTAGGTCGTTCGCTCCAAGCTGGGCTGTGTGCAC
GAACCCCCCGTTCAGCCCGACCGCTGCGCCTTATCCGGTAACTATCGTCTTGAGTCCAACCCGGTAAGAC
ACGACTTATCGCCACTGGCAGCAGCCACTGGTAACAGGATTAGCAGAGCGAGGTATGTAGGCGGTGCTAC
AGAGTTCTTGAAGTGGTGGCCTAACTACGGCTACACTAGAAGAACAGTATTTGGTATCTGCGCTCTGCTG
AAGCCAGTTACCTTCGGAAAAAGAGTTGGTAGCTCTTGATCCGGCAAACAAACCACCGCTGGTAGCGGTG
GTTTTTTTGTTTGCAAGCAGCAGATTACGCGCAGAAAAAAAGGATCTCAAGAAAATCCTTTGATCTTTTC
TACGGGGTCTGACACTCAGTGGAACGAAAACTCACGTTAAGGGATTTTGGTCATGAGATTATCAAAAAGG
ATCTTCACCTAGATCCTTTTAAATTAAAAATGAAGTTTTAAATCAATCTAAAGTATATATGAGTAAACTT
GGTCTGACAGTTACCAATGCTTAATCAGTGAGGCACCTATCTCAGCGATCTGTCTATTTCGTTCATCCAT
AGTTGCCTGACTCCCCGTCGTGTAGATAACTACGATACGGGAGGGCTTACCATCTGGCCCCAGTGCTGCA
ATGATACCGCGGGACCCACGCTCACCGGCTCCAGATTTATCAGCAATAAACCAGCCAGCCGGAAGGGCCG
AGCGCAGAAGTGGTCCTGCAACTTTATCCGCCTCCATCCAGTCTATTAATTGTTGCCGGGAAGCTAGAGT
AAGTAGTTCGCCAGTTAATAGTTTGCGCAACGTTGTTGCCATTGCTACAGGCATCGTGGTGTCACGCTCG
TCGTTTGGTATGGCTTCATTCAGCTCCGGTTCCCAACGATCAAGGCGAGTTACATGATCCCCCATGTTGT
GCAAAAAAGCGGTTAGCTCCTTCGGTCCTCCGATCGTTGTCAGAAGTAAGTTGGCCGCAGTGTTATCACT
CATGGTTATGGCAGCACTGCATAATTCTCTTACTGTCATGCCATCCGTAAGATGCTTTTCTGTGACTGGT
GAGTACTCAACCAAGTCATTCTGAGAATAGTGTATGCGGCGACCGAGTTGCTCTTGCCCGGCGTCAATAC
GGGATAATACCGCGCCACATAGCAGAACTTTAAAAGTGCTCATCATTGGAAAACGTTCTTCGGGGCGAAA
ACTCTCAAGGATCTTACCGCTGTTGAGATCCAGTTCGATGTAACCCACTCGTGCACCCAACTGATCTTCA
GCATCTTTTACTTTCACCAGCGTTTCTGGGTGAGCAAAAACAGGAAGGCAAAATGCCGCAAAAAAGGGAA
TAAGGGCGACACGGAAATGTTGAATACTCATACTCTTCCTTTTTCAATATTATTGAAGCATTTATCAGGG
TTATTGTCTCATGAGCGGATACATATTTGAATGTATTTAGAAAAATAAACAAATAGGGGTTCCGCGCACA
TTTCCCCGAAAAGTGCCACCTGACGTCGACGGATCGGGAGATCGATCTCCCGATCCCCTAGGGTCGACTC
TCAGTACAATCTGCTCTGATGCCGCATAGTTAAGCCAGTATCTGCTCCCTGCTTGTGTGTTGGAGGTCGC
TGAGTAGTGCGCGAGCAAAATTTAAGCTACAACAAGGCAAGGCTTGACCGACAATTGCATGAAGAATCTG
CTTAGGGTTAGGCGTTTTGCGCTGCTTCGCGATGTACGGGCCAGATATACGCGTTGACATTGATTATTGA
C
Features (pLannotate 1.2.2; 18 found; start..end, strand, type, name):
    365..568     +  promoter       CMV promoter: human cytomegalovirus (CMV) immediate early promoter
    610..628     +  promoter       T7 promoter: promoter for bacteriophage T7 RNA polymerase
    699..1382    +  CDS            Apobec1: ABEC1_RAT - Experimental evidence at protein level: Swiss-Prot protein existence level 1. Catalytic component of the apolipoprotein B mRNA editing enzyme complex which is responsible for the postranscriptional editing of a CAA codon for Gln to a UAA codon for stop in the APOB mRNA. May also play a role in the epigenetic regulation of gene expression by participating in DNA demethylation. From Rattus norvegicus (Rat).
   1479..3080    +  CDS            dCas9(N): N-terminal portion of catalytically inactive Streptococcus pyogenes dCas9 carrying the D10A mutation (Zetsche et al., 2015)
   3081..5575    +  CDS            Cas9(C) (fragment): C-terminal portion of Streptococcus pyogenes Cas9 (Zetsche et al., 2015)
   5889..6137    +  CDS            UGI: UNGI_BPPB2 - Experimental evidence at protein level: Swiss-Prot protein existence level 1. This protein binds specifically and reversibly to the host uracil-DNA glycosylase, preventing removal of uracil residues from PBS2 DNA by the host uracil-excision repair system. From Bacillus phage PBS2 (Bacteriophage PBS2).
   6255..6479    +  polyA_signal   bGH poly(A) signal: bovine growth hormone polyadenylation signal
   6483..6504    +  promoter       SV40 promoter (fragment): SV40 enhancer and early promoter
   6509..6525    +  misc_feature   MCS (fragment): pBluescript multiple cloning site
   6574..6590    -  protein_bind   lac operator: The lac repressor binds to the lac operator to inhibit transcription in E. coli. This inhibition can be relieved by adding lactose or isopropyl-β-D-thiogalactopyranoside (IPTG). lac repressor encoded by lacI
   6598..6628    -  promoter       lac promoter: promoter for the E. coli lac operon
   6643..6664    -  protein_bind   CAP binding site: CAP binding activates transcription in the presence of cAMP. E. coli catabolite activator protein
   6677..6769    -  CDS            lacI (fragment): lac repressor; lacI; The lac repressor binds to the lac operator to inhibit transcription in E. coli. This inhibition can be relieved by adding lactose or isopropyl-β-D-thiogalactopyranoside (IPTG).
   6952..7540    -  rep_origin     ori: high-copy-number ColE1/pMB1/pBR322/pUC origin of replication
   7711..8571    -  CDS            AmpR: β-lactamase; bla; confers resistance to ampicillin, carbenicillin, and related antibiotics
   8572..8676    -  promoter       AmpR promoter: bla
   8747..8791    -  misc_feature   bom (fragment): basis of mobility region from pBR322
   8946..364     +  enhancer       CMV enhancer (across the origin): human cytomegalovirus immediate early enhancer
