[The description below was written by a language model from this plasmid's Addgene catalogue record and pLannotate feature annotations shown in this document.]
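Description:
pBT281 is a mammalian expression plasmid of about 9 kb, built on the pBT195 backbone, that produces the cytosine base editor evoAPOBEC1-BE4max. It is maintained in E. coli through a high-copy ColE1/pUC-type origin and selected with ampicillin via the β-lactamase gene and its own promoter. The remaining bacterial annotations (lac promoter and operator, CAP site, and fragments of lacI, bom, a pBluescript polylinker and the SV40 promoter) appear to be backbone remnants with no evident role in the design. No mammalian selection marker is annotated, which fits transient transfection use.

The payload is a single open reading frame driven by the CMV immediate-early enhancer and promoter and terminated by the bovine growth hormone polyadenylation signal. A T7 promoter lies just upstream of the coding region and could support in vitro transcription. The fusion begins with rat APOBEC1 cytidine deaminase, here the evolved variant carrying E4K, H109N, H122L, D124N, R154H, A165S, P201S and F205S. It continues into Streptococcus pyogenes Cas9, annotated as two contiguous segments with the D10A mutation in the N-terminal part. The table labels this part as dCas9, although D10A alone is generally associated with nickase activity. A uracil glycosylase inhibitor (UGI) from phage PBS2 follows. Only one UGI is annotated, but an unannotated gap lies between Cas9 and this UGI, and its content is not stated in the record. Nuclear localisation signals and linkers are likewise not annotated.

In use, a separately supplied guide RNA directs the Cas9 domain to a target. The deaminase converts cytosine to uracil in the displaced strand, and UGI blocks uracil excision, favouring C•G to T•A outcomes. The associated work concerns continuous evolution of base editors for broader target compatibility and higher activity.
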