Addgene plasmid #122611: pBT281
Purpose: express evoAPOBEC1-BE4max in mammalian cells
Depositing lab: David Liu. Depositing organization: Broad Institute. Publication: Continuous evolution of base editors with expanded target compatibility and improved activity. Thuronyi BW, Koblan LW, Levy JM, Yeh WH, Zheng C, Newby GA, Wilson C, Bhaumik M, Shubina-Oleinik O, Holt JR, Liu DR. Nat Biotechnol. 2019 Jul 22. pii: 10.1038/s41587-019-0193-0. doi: 10.1038/s41587-019-0193-0. PubMed 31332326.
Backbone
  Vector backbone: pBT195
  Vector type: Mammalian Expression
Growth in bacteria
  Bacterial resistance: Ampicillin, 100 μg/mL
  Growth temperature: 37°C
  Growth strain: DH5alpha
  Copy number: High Copy
Gene/Insert
  Gene/Insert name: evoAPOBEC1-BE4max
  Mutation: E4K H109N H122L D124N R154H A165S P201S F205S
  Cloning method: Restriction Enzyme; 5′ cloning site Unknown (unknown if destroyed); 3′ cloning site Unknown (unknown if destroyed)
Terms and licenses: Academic/Nonprofit Terms; Industry Terms: Not Available to Industry
Depositor comments: Please see https://benchling.com/s/seq-V80rNUqtY1rsUFiLW22M for additional information.
How to cite: pBT281 was a gift from David Liu (Addgene plasmid # 122611 ; http://n2t.net/addgene:122611 ; RRID:Addgene_122611)
